Addgene plasmid #197100: pCDF-Mm2
Purpose: To express the variant of Methanosarcina mazei PylRS specific for pyrrolysine derivatives (Boc-Lys, Az-ZLys, AzAmZLys) and its cognate Pyl tRNA and allow UAG codon to be translated into these derivati
Depositing lab: Kensaku Sakamoto. Depositing organization: RIKEN Center for Biosystems Dynamics Research, Kobe. Publication: Incorporation of a Doubly Functionalized Synthetic Amino Acid into Proteins for Creating Chemical and Light-Induced Conjugates. Yamaguchi A, Matsuda T, Ohtake K, Yanagisawa T, Yokoyama S, Fujiwara Y, Watanabe T, Hohsaka T, Sakamoto K. Bioconjug Chem. 2016 Jan 20;27(1):198-206. doi: 10.1021/acs.bioconjchem.5b00602. Epub 2015 Dec 16. PubMed 26625213.
Backbone
  Vector backbone: pCDF-1b
  Backbone manufacturer: Novagen/Sigma Aldrich
  Total vector size (bp): 2500
  Vector type: Bacterial Expression
Growth in bacteria
  Bacterial resistance: Kanamycin, 50 μg/mL
  Growth temperature: 37°C
  Growth strain: DH5alpha
  Copy number: Low Copy
Gene/Insert
  Gene/Insert name: PylRS variant, Pyl tRNA, kanamycin resistance gene
  Species: Methanosarcina mazei (PylRS, tRNA), Bacteriai (Kanamycin)
  Mutation: Lys61, Glu131, Ala306, Phe384, Glu444 (PylRS)
  Cloning method: TOPO Cloning
  Sequencing primers: 5′ Unknown
Terms and licenses: Academic/Nonprofit Terms; Industry Terms: Not Available to Industry
How to cite: pCDF-Mm2 was a gift from Kensaku Sakamoto (Addgene plasmid # 197100 ; http://n2t.net/addgene:197100 ; RRID:Addgene_197100)
