[The description below was written by a language model from this plasmid's Addgene catalogue record and pLannotate feature annotations shown in this document.]
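Description:
pCDF-Mm2 is a low-copy bacterial expression plasmid built on the pCDF-1b backbone that supplies an orthogonal aminoacyl-tRNA synthetase/tRNA pair for genetic code expansion in E. coli. It replicates from the CloDF13 (CDF) origin, which is compatible with other common plasmid origins, so it can be maintained alongside a second plasmid carrying a target gene. Selection is by kanamycin, conferred by an aph(3')-Ia gene driven by a bla (AmpR) promoter. The catalogue lists this resistance gene as part of the insert. The catalogue gives a vector size of 2500 bp, whereas the sequenced record is 5,082 nt; the feature table appears to cover the whole plasmid. Short annotated fragments of a tetracycline resistance gene and of a second bla promoter appear to be non-functional remnants.

The main payload is a variant of Methanosarcina mazei pyrrolysyl-tRNA synthetase (pylS), recorded as carrying Lys61, Glu131, Ala306, Phe384 and Glu444. It is placed under a bacteriophage T5 promoter with lac operator sequences and is followed by the lambda t0 terminator. A lacI gene with its own promoter provides the repressor, so synthetase expression should be IPTG-inducible. Downstream lies the cognate Pyl tRNA gene, followed by a short bacterial terminator fragment. No promoter for the tRNA is annotated.

According to the record, the variant enzyme is specific for pyrrolysine derivatives (Boc-Lys, Az-ZLys and AzAmZLys) and charges them onto the Pyl tRNA. This allows UAG codons to be translated as these non-canonical amino acids. The associated publication title indicates use in site-specific incorporation of a doubly functionalized amino acid to make chemical and light-induced protein conjugates.
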