Features (pLannotate 1.2.2; 15 found; start..end, strand, type, name):
      4..48      +  promoter       T5 promoter: bacteriophage T5 promoter for E. coli RNA polymerase, with embedded lac operator
     56..72      +  protein_bind   lac operator: The lac repressor binds to the lac operator to inhibit transcription in E. coli. This inhibition can be relieved by adding lactose or isopropyl-β-D-thiogalactopyranoside (IPTG). lac repressor encoded by lacI
    109..1470    +  CDS            pylS: PYLS_METMA - Experimental evidence at protein level: Swiss-Prot protein existence level 1. Catalyzes the attachment of pyrrolysine to tRNA(Pyl). Pyrrolysine is a lysine derivative encoded by the termination codon UAG. From Methanosarcina mazei (strain ATCC BAA-159 / DSM 3647 / Goe1 / Go1 / JCM 11833 / OCM 88) (Methanosarcina frisia).
   1493..1587    +  terminator     lambda t0 terminator: transcription terminator from phage lambda
   1688..1756    +  ncRNA          tRNA: Accession: RF00005 - tRNA
   1761..1790    +  terminator     bacterial terminator (fragment): putative bacterial transcription terminator
   1902..1959    +  promoter       AmpR promoter (fragment): bla
   1968..2783    -  CDS            KanR: aminoglycoside phosphotransferase; aph(3')-Ia; confers resistance to kanamycin in bacteria or G418 (Geneticin®) in eukaryotes
   2784..2875    -  promoter       AmpR promoter: bla
   2923..3661    -  rep_origin     CloDF13 ori: Plasmids containing the CloDF13 (CDF) origin of replication can be propagated in E. coli cells that contain additional plasmids with compatible origins.
   3758..3822    -  CDS            TcR (fragment): tetracycline efflux protein; tet; confers resistance to tetracycline
   3837..3858    -  protein_bind   CAP binding site: CAP binding activates transcription in the presence of cAMP. E. coli catabolite activator protein
   3871..4953    -  CDS            lacI: lac repressor; lacI; The lac repressor binds to the lac operator to inhibit transcription in E. coli. This inhibition can be relieved by adding lactose or isopropyl-β-D-thiogalactopyranoside (IPTG).
   4954..5031    -  promoter       lacI promoter: lacI
   5039..5074    -  CDS            TcR (fragment): tetracycline efflux protein; tet; confers resistance to tetracycline
>Addgene plasmid #197100 | pCDF-Mm2 | addgene full sequence | sequence record 393189 | Addgene NGS Result
AAATCATAAAAAATTTATTTGCTTTGTGAGCGGATAACAATTATAATAGATTCAATTGTGAGCGGATAAC
AATTTCACACAGAATTCATTAAAGAGGAGAAATTAACCATGGATAAAAAACCACTAAACACTCTGATATC
TGCAACCGGGCTCTGGATGTCCAGGACCGGAACAATTCATAAAATAAAACACCACGAAGTCTCTCGAAGC
AAAATCTATATTGAAATGGCATGCGGAGACCACCTTGTTGTAAACAACTCCAGGAGCAGCAGGACTGCAA
GAGCGCTCAAGCACCACAAATACAGGAAGACCTGCAAACGCTGCAGGGTTTCGGATGAGGATCTCAATAA
GTTCCTCACAAAGGCAAACGAAGACCAGACAAGCGTAAAAGTCAAGGTCGTTTCTGCCCCTACCAGAACG
AAAAAGGCAATGCCAAAATCCGTTGCGAGAGCCCCGAAACCTCTTGAGAATACAGAAGCGGCACAGGCTC
AACCTTCTGAGTCTAAATTTTCACCTGCGATACCGGTTTCCACCCAAGAGTCAGTTTCTGTCCCGGCATC
TGTTTCAACATCAATATCAAGCATTTCTACAGGAGCAACTGCATCCGCACTGGTAAAAGGGAATACGAAC
CCCATTACATCCATGTCTGCCCCTGTTCAGGCAAGTGCCCCCGCACTTACGAAGAGCCAGACTGACAGGC
TTGAAGTCCTGTTAAACCCAAAAGATGAGATTTCCCTGAATTCCGGCAAGCCTTTCAGGGAGCTTGAGTC
CGAATTGCTCTCTCGCAGAAAAAAAGACCTGCAGCAGATCTACGCGGAAGAAAGGGAGAATTATCTGGGG
AAACTCGAGCGTGAAATTACCAGGTTCTTTGTGGACAGGGGTTTTCTGGAAATAAAATCCCCGATCCTGA
TCCCTCTTGAGTATATCGAAAGGATGGGCATTGATAATGATACCGAACTTTCAAAACAGATCTTCAGGGT
TGACAAGAACTTCTGCCTGAGACCCATGCTTGCTCCAAACCTTGCCAACTACCTGCGCAAGCTTGACAGG
GCCCTGCCTGATCCAATAAAAATTTTTGAAATAGGCCCATGCTACAGAAAAGAGTCCGACGGCAAAGAAC
ACCTCGAAGAGTTTACCATGCTGAACTTCTGCCAGATGGGATCGGGATGCACACGGGAAAATCTTGAAAG
CATAATTACAGACTTCCTGAACCACCTGGGAATTGATTTCAAGATCGTAGGCGATTCCTGCATGGTCTTT
GGGGATACCCTTGATGTAATGCACGGAGACCTGGAACTTTCCTCTGCAGTAGTCGGACCCATACCGCTTG
ACCGGGAATGGGGTATTGATAAACCCTGGATAGGGGCAGGTTTCGGGCTCGAACGCCTTCTCAAGGTTAA
ACACGACTTTAAAAATATCAAGAGAGCTGCAAGGTCCGAATCTTACTATAACGGGATTTCTACCAACCTG
TAAGCTTAATTAGCTGAGCTTGGACTCCTGTTGATAGATCCAGTAATGACCTCAGAACTCCATCTGGATT
TGTTCAGAACGCTCGGTTGCCGCCGGGCGTTTTTTATTGGTGAGAATGATATCCACAATCGAGCTTCTTT
GAGCGAACGATCAAAAATAAGTGGCGCCCCATCAAAAAAATATTGACAACATAAAAAACTTTGTGTTATA
ATTGTAACGGAAACCTGATCATGTAGATCGAATGGACTCTAAATCCGTTCAGCCGGGTTAGATTCCCGGG
GTTTCCGCCAATCCTTAGCGAAAGCTAAGGATTTTTTTTAATAAACCGGTAAACCAGCAATAGACATAAG
CGGCTATTTAACGACCCTGCCCTGAACCGACGACAAGCTGACGACCGGGTCTCCGCAAGTGGCACTTTTC
GGGGAAATGTGCGCGGAACCCCTATTTGTTTATTTTTCTAAATACATTCAAATATGTATCCGCTCATGAA
TTAATTCTTAGAAAAACTCATCGAGCATCAAATGAAACTGCAATTTATTCATATCAGGATTATCAATACC
ATATTTTTGAAAAAGCCGTTTCTGTAATGAAGGAGAAAACTCACCGAGGCAGTTCCATAGGATGGCAAGA
TCCTGGTATCGGTCTGCGATTCCGACTCGTCCAACATCAATACAACCTATTAATTTCCCCTCGTCAAAAA
TAAGGTTATCAAGTGAGAAATCACCATGAGTGACGACTGAATCCGGTGAGAATGGCAAAAGTTTATGCAT
TTCTTTCCAGACTTGTTCAACAGGCCAGCCATTACGCTCGTCATCAAAATCACTCGCATCAACCAAACCG
TTATTCATTCGTGATTGCGCCTGAGCGAGACGAAATACGCGGTCGCTGTTAAAAGGACAATTACAAACAG
GAATCGAATGCAACCGGCGCAGGAACACTGCCAGCGCATCAACAATATTTTCACCTGAATCAGGATATTC
TTCTAATACCTGGAATGCTGTTTTCCCGGGGATCGCAGTGGTGAGTAACCATGCATCATCAGGAGTACGG
ATAAAATGCTTGATGGTCGGAAGAGGCATAAATTCCGTCAGCCAGTTTAGTCTGACCATCTCATCTGTAA
CATCATTGGCAACGCTACCTTTGCCATGTTTCAGAAACAACTCTGGCGCATCGGGCTTCCCATACAATCG
ATAGATTGTCGCACCTGATTGCCCGACATTATCGCGAGCCCATTTATACCCATATAAATCAGCATCCATG
TTGGAATTTAATCGCGGCCTAGAGCAAGACGTTTCCCGTTGAATATGGCTCATACTCTTCCTTTTTCAAT
ATTATTGAAGCATTTATCAGGGTTATTGTCTCATGAGCGGATACATATTTGAATGTATTTAGAAAAATAA
ACAAATAGCTAGCTCACTCGGTCGCTACGCTCCGGGCGTGAGACTGCGGCGGGCGCTGCGGACACATACA
AAGTTACCCACAGATTCCGTGGATAAGCAGGGGACTAACATGTGAGGCAAAACAGCAGGGCCGCGCCGGT
GGCGTTTTTCCATAGGCTCCGCCCTCCTGCCAGAGTTCACATAAACAGACGCTTTTCCGGTGCATCTGTG
GGAGCCGTGAGGCTCAACCATGAATCTGACAGTACGGGCGAAACCCGACAGGACTTAAAGATCCCCACCG
TTTCCGGCGGGTCGCTCCCTCTTGCGCTCTCCTGTTCCGACCCTGCCGTTTACCGGATACCTGTTCCGCC
TTTCTCCCTTACGGGAAGTGTGGCGCTTTCTCATAGCTCACACACTGGTATCTCGGCTCGGTGTAGGTCG
TTCGCTCCAAGCTGGGCTGTAAGCAAGAACTCCCCGTTCAGCCCGACTGCTGCGCCTTATCCGGTAACTG
TTCACTTGAGTCCAACCCGGAAAAGCACGGTAAAACGCCACTGGCAGCAGCCATTGGTAACTGGGAGTTC
GCAGAGGATTTGTTTAGCTAAACACGCGGTTGCTCTTGAAGTGTGCGCCAAAGTCCGGCTACACTGGAAG
GACAGATTTGGTTGCTGTGCTCTGCGAAAGCCAGTTACCACGGTTAAGCAGTTCCCCAACTGACTTAACC
TTCGATCAAACCACCTCCCCAGGTGGTTTTTTCGTTTACAGGGCAAAAGATTACGCGCAGAAAAAAAGGA
TCTCAAGAAGATCCTTTGATCTTTTCTACTGAACCGCTCTAGATTTCAGTGCAATTTATCTCTTCAAATG
TAGCACCTGAAGTCAGCCCCATACGATATAAGTTGTAATTCTCATGTTAGTCATGCCCCGCGCCCACCGG
AAGGAGCTGACTGGGTTGAAGGCTCTCAAGGGCATCGGTCGAGATCCCGGTGCCTAATGAGTGAGCTAAC
TTACATTAATTGCGTTGCGCTCACTGCCCGCTTTCCAGTCGGGAAACCTGTCGTGCCAGCTGCATTAATG
AATCGGCCAACGCGCGGGGAGAGGCGGTTTGCGTATTGGGCGCCAGGGTGGTTTTTCTTTTCACCAGTGA
GACGGGCAACAGCTGATTGCCCTTCACCGCCTGGCCCTGAGAGAGTTGCAGCAAGCGGTCCACGCTGGTT
TGCCCCAGCAGGCGAAAATCCTGTTTGATGGTGGTTAACGGCGGGATATAACATGAGCTGTCTTCGGTAT
CGTCGTATCCCACTACCGAGATGTCCGCACCAACGCGCAGCCCGGACTCGGTAATGGCGCGCATTGCGCC
CAGCGCCATCTGATCGTTGGCAACCAGCATCGCAGTGGGAACGATGCCCTCATTCAGCATTTGCATGGTT
TGTTGAAAACCGGACATGGCACTCCAGTCGCCTTCCCGTTCCGCTATCGGCTGAATTTGATTGCGAGTGA
GATATTTATGCCAGCCAGCCAGACGCAGACGCGCCGAGACAGAACTTAATGGGCCCGCTAACAGCGCGAT
TTGCTGGTGACCCAATGCGACCAGATGCTCCACGCCCAGTCGCGTACCGTCTTCATGGGAGAAAATAATA
CTGTTGATGGGTGTCTGGTCAGAGACATCAAGAAATAACGCCGGAACATTAGTGCAGGCAGCTTCCACAG
CAATGGCATCCTGGTCATCCAGCGGATAGTTAATGATCAGCCCACTGACGCGTTGCGCGAGAAGATTGTG
CACCGCCGCTTTACAGGCTTCGACGCCGCTTCGTTCTACCATCGACACCACCACGCTGGCACCCAGTTGA
TCGGCGCGAGATTTAATCGCCGCGACAATTTGCGACGGCGCGTGCAGGGCCAGACTGGAGGTGGCAACGC
CAATCAGCAACGACTGTTTGCCCGCCAGTTGTTGTGCCACGCGGTTGGGAATGTAATTCAGCTCCGCCAT
CGCCGCTTCCACTTTTTCCCGCGTTTTCGCAGAAACGTGGCTGGCCTGGTTCACCACGCGGGAAACGGTC
TGATAAGAGACACCGGCATACTCTGCGACATCGTATAACGTTACTGGTTTCACATTCACCACCCTGAATT
GACTCTCTTCCGGGCGCTATCATGCCATACCGCGAAAGGTTTTGCGCCATTCGATGGTGTCCGGGATCTC
GACGCTCTCCCTTATGCGACTCCTGCATTAGGAAATCTCGAG
